Addgene plasmid #180210: pGB-As-NF-kB2
Purpose: Expresses GAL4-fusion protein of Acanthoeca spectabilis NF-kB2 protein in yeast
Depositing lab: Thomas Gilmore. Depositing organization: Boston University Main Campus. Publication: Comparison of NF-kappaB from the protists Capsaspora owczarzaki and Acanthoeca spectabilis reveals extensive evolutionary diversification of this transcription factor. Williams LM, Sridhar S, Samaroo J, Peart J, Adindu EK, Addanki A, DiRusso CJ, Aguirre Carrion PJ, Rodriguez-Sastre N, Siggers T, Gilmore TD. Commun Biol. 2021 Dec 16;4(1):1404. doi: 10.1038/s42003-021-02924-2. PubMed 34916615.
Backbone
  Vector backbone: pGBT9
  Backbone size w/o insert (bp): 5524
  Total vector size (bp): 8000
  Vector type: Yeast Expression
  Selectable markers: TRP1
Growth in bacteria
  Bacterial resistance: Ampicillin, 100 μg/mL
  Growth temperature: 30°C
  Growth strain: DH5alpha
  Copy number: High Copy
Gene/Insert
  Gene/Insert name: As-NF-kB2 (alt name: Acanthoeca spectabilis NF-kB2)
  Species: Acanthoeca spectabilis
  Insert size (bp): 1224
  Mutation: aa 2-502
  Promoter: AdhI
  Tag / fusion protein: GAL4 (aa 1-147) fusion protein (N terminal on insert)
  Cloning method: Restriction Enzyme; 5′ cloning site EcoRI (not destroyed); 3′ cloning site SalI (not destroyed)
  Sequencing primers: 5′ GAL4
Terms and licenses: Academic/Nonprofit Terms; Industry Terms: Not Available to Industry
Depositor comments: Codon optimized for human cell expression
How to cite: pGB-As-NF-kB2 was a gift from Thomas Gilmore (Addgene plasmid # 180210 ; http://n2t.net/addgene:180210 ; RRID:Addgene_180210)
