[The description below was written by a language model from this plasmid's Addgene catalogue record and pLannotate feature annotations shown in this document.]
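Description:
pGB-As-NF-kB2 is a yeast expression plasmid built on the pGBT9 backbone, the classic GAL4 DNA-binding-domain "bait" vector. It is a yeast–E. coli shuttle plasmid. In bacteria it replicates from a high-copy ColE1/pUC-type origin and is selected with ampicillin through the β-lactamase gene. In Saccharomyces cerevisiae it is maintained episomally by the 2μ origin and selected by tryptophan prototrophy through the TRP1 marker and its own promoter. Remnants of lac regulatory sequence and fragments of lacI, rop and bom are backbone carry-over with no stated role.

The expression cassette uses the S. cerevisiae ADH1 promoter to drive the GAL4 DNA-binding domain (residues 1–147), fused at its C-terminus to the NF-kB2 protein of the choanoflagellate Acanthoeca spectabilis, and it ends at the ADH1 terminator. The insert was cloned between EcoRI and SalI sites, is recorded as covering residues 2–502, and is noted as codon-optimised for human cells rather than yeast. The NF-kB2 coding region itself is not annotated in the feature table, but it corresponds to the unannotated stretch of about 1.5 kb between the GAL4 domain and the terminator.

The catalogue figures are not fully consistent. The listed insert size of 1224 bp is shorter than expected for roughly 500 residues, and the stated total of 8000 bp exceeds the 7,016 nt sequenced record.

Tethering a protein to GAL4 sites in this way is typically used to test for intrinsic transcriptional activation in yeast reporter strains, or as bait in two-hybrid assays. The record states only that the plasmid expresses the GAL4 fusion in yeast, in the context of a comparative study of protist NF-kB proteins.
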