Features (pLannotate 1.2.2; 15 found; start..end, strand, type, name):
     94..490     +  promoter       ADH1 promoter: S. cerevisiae ADH1; promoter for alcohol dehydrogenase 1
    518..958     +  CDS            GAL4 DNA binding domain: DNA binding domain of the GAL4 transcriptional activator; Saccharomyces cerevisiae GAL4 (truncated)
   2498..2685    +  terminator     ADH1 terminator: S. cerevisiae ADH1; transcription terminator for the S. cerevisiae alcohol dehydrogenase 1 (ADH1) gene
   2738..3412    -  CDS            TRP1: phosphoribosylanthranilate isomerase, required for tryptophan biosynthesis; S. cerevisiae TRP1; yeast auxotrophic marker
   3413..3514    -  promoter       TRP1 promoter: S. cerevisiae TRP1
   3552..3568    -  protein_bind   lac operator: The lac repressor binds to the lac operator to inhibit transcription in E. coli. This inhibition can be relieved by adding lactose or isopropyl-β-D-thiogalactopyranoside (IPTG). lac repressor encoded by lacI
   3576..3606    -  promoter       lac promoter: promoter for the E. coli lac operon
   3621..3642    -  protein_bind   CAP binding site: CAP binding activates transcription in the presence of cAMP. E. coli catabolite activator protein
   3655..3747    -  CDS            lacI (fragment): lac repressor; lacI; The lac repressor binds to the lac operator to inhibit transcription in E. coli. This inhibition can be relieved by adding lactose or isopropyl-β-D-thiogalactopyranoside (IPTG).
   3930..4518    -  rep_origin     ori: high-copy-number ColE1/pMB1/pBR322/pUC origin of replication
   4689..5549    -  CDS            AmpR: β-lactamase; bla; confers resistance to ampicillin, carbenicillin, and related antibiotics
   5550..5654    -  promoter       AmpR promoter: bla
   5749..5784    +  CDS            rop (fragment): Rop protein, which maintains plasmids at low copy number; rop
   5886..5935    +  misc_feature   bom (fragment): basis of mobility region from pBR322
   5936..84      +  rep_origin     2μ ori (across the origin): yeast 2μ plasmid origin of replication
>Addgene plasmid #180210 | pGB-As-NF-kB2 | addgene full sequence | sequence record 358263 | Addgene NGS Result
AATGCAGCTCAGATTCTTTGTTTGAAAAATTAGCGCTCTCGCGTTGCATTTTTGTTCTACAAAATGAAGC
ACAGATGCTTCGTTGCTTGCATGCAACTTCTTTTCTTTTTTTTTCTTTTCTCTCTCCCCCGTTGTTGTCT
CACCATATCCGCAATGACAAAAAAATGATGGAAGACACTAAAGGAAAAAATTAACGACAAAGACAGCACC
AACAGATGTCGTTGTTCCAGAGCTGATGAGGGGTATCTCGAAGCACACGAAACTTTTTCCTTCCTTCATT
CACGCACACTACTCTCTAATGAGCAACGGTATACGGCCTTCCTTCCAGTTACTTGAATTTGAAATAAAAA
AAAGTTTGCTGTCTTGCTATCAAGTATAAATAGACCTGCAATTATTAATCTTTTGTTTCCTCGTCATTGT
TCTCGTTCCCTTTCTTCCTTGTTTCTTTTTCTGCACAATATTTCAAGCTATACCAAGCATACAATCAACT
CCAAGCTTGAAGCAAGCCTCCTGAAAGATGAAGCTACTGTCTTCTATCGAACAAGCATGCGATATTTGCC
GACTTAAAAAGCTCAAGTGCTCCAAAGAAAAACCGAAGTGCGCCAAGTGTCTGAAGAACAACTGGGAGTG
TCGCTACTCTCCCAAAACCAAAAGGTCTCCGCTGACTAGGGCACATCTGACAGAAGTGGAATCAAGGCTA
GAAAGACTGGAACAGCTATTTCTACTGATTTTTCCTCGAGAAGACCTTGACATGATTTTGAAAATGGATT
CTTTACAGGATATAAAAGCATTGTTAACAGGATTATTTGTACAAGATAATGTGAATAAAGATGCCGTCAC
AGATAGATTGGCTTCAGTGGAGACTGATATGCCTCTAACATTGAGACAGCATAGAATAAGTGCGACATCA
TCATCGGAAGAGAGTAGTAACAAAGGTCAAAGACAGTTGACTGTATCGCCGGAATTCGAGCCCTGGCGAA
CACGCCAATACTCACAAAAACGGTCAAGAACTGAGAGCCCGCCCACCGGCATCGCCATGTCTCCACATAA
AGTGCTCGGCTTCGGCGGGGCAGCCGCAGCCGCAGCAGAAATGGAAGAAGGTGGCGCTGCCGTAACCGGC
CATGTGCCTCTGGGGCCGTTCGGAGGTATGCAATCCCTGACAATGCACCACTTCGACTTGCCGGACTTGT
CTGATCCTAGGACGCCTCTGCGGCTTGATGACCTCACGGAAAAACCGCCTCCACCGCCGCACGATGCCAT
TCCTCCCTGGCCTAATACATTCGGAGCTGGGAAATCCCCTGTTGGCCCCTTGCCACCCCCTCATAAACCA
ACAAAGGCAGAGCCCATGTCTATCAGTGAACCGAGTTCACCTCGCAATGACGCAAGCAGAGTCGTGGAGA
TGTCAGCTGAAGGCTATCCAATAGTATCTGGGGTTCTTAGAATCGTCCAGCAACCTGCGTCTCACGGGCG
GTTTAGATATTCAAAAGAAGGTAGGAAGACGCCGCTCCATGGACGGGAGGACGGCAGCTATCCCACGGTA
GCAATCGCCGATAGGTACAGGCACCTGGTGGAGGAAGGTACGCAAGTAGATGTCACCCTCGTAACCAAAC
ATAACGACGAACATGGATCTCCCATTCAACACTGGCATGTTCTTGAAGGAAAAGAAGGTGGCCCAGTCTC
TCGGCCTCTGAAGGACGGTGTCGCGACATTCCCAAATCTGGTGGTAACTCGCACCACTGCGGAAAAAGAG
GGAGGTGCGCGAAACGTAGAGGATCAGCATGTTATCAGGCTGATGTATACAATGCGGTTTCAGGACGAGA
AAAGGAGAAGCGTGCTGGCGAGGGCGATAAGTGAACCCATCTTTGGTCAAGAGGTCAAGATCCACCGCAT
TTCTCACATGCAGATTCCTGCCACGGGAAATATCGAAGTCTTTTTCTTGACCTCCAAAATTAAGCGGAAG
AATACTATATTGACTTTCACTGAGACCACACCATCAAGTTTTGATCCGGGGCCACGATCCAAGTGGCAGT
TGGACAAAAATATGTGTTTGACATACGCCATGAAGGATTTGACGGTTCATTATCAATATGCTGTAGTGGC
TCGAGTCCCTCCCTATTGGGACCAGACGATCACCTCTCCGCGGAGGATTAAAGTGTGCCTCATAGACACC
GTCCAAGGCCTGGAATCAAATGTAGTTGAAATTGATTATGTCCCTGCTCCGTTCCGACCATACTCTTCCG
CGTCTGCTCCTCCTGGCCACCCACCAGTCTTCGGCATGGCACCTTCTGTCCATGGATCTTGGGGAGTTCC
TCAACTCGATTGGTTCCCGGCGGATAATGCTGCTGGGGCCGCTGCAGATATGCCCATGAGGGATTCCAGT
AATTCTCCATCTGTAAGCGCGTCATCCGAATCCACAGATACACGACCTTCTCGCGGGAGGGTATACGGGT
CCTTCGAGACTTCCGTTTAAGTCGACCTGCAGCCAAGCTAATTCCGGGCGAATTTCTTATGATTTATGAT
TTTTATTATTAAATAAGTTATAAAAAAAATAAGTGTATACAAATTTTAAAGTGACTCTTAGGTTTTAAAA
CGAAAATTCTTATTCTTGAGTAACTCTTTCCTGTAGGTCAGGTTGCTTTCTCAGGTATAGCATGAGGTCG
CTCTTATTGACCACACCTCTACCGGCATGCCGGCAAGTGCACAAACAATACTTAAATAAATACTACTCAG
TAATAACCTATTTCTTAGCATTTTTGACGAAATTTGCTATTTTGTTAGAGTCTTTTACACCATTTGTCTC
CACACCTCCGCTTACATCAACACCAATAACGCCATTTAATCTAAGCGCATCACCAACATTTTCTGGCGTC
AGTCCACCAGCTAACATAAAATGTAAGCTTTCGGGGCTCTCTTGCCTTCCAACCCAGTCAGAAATCGAGT
TCCAATCCAAAAGTTCACCTGTCCCACCTGCTTCTGAATCAAACAAGGGAATAAACGAATGAGGTTTCTG
TGAAGCTGCACTGAGTAGTATGTTGCAGTCTTTTGGAAATACGAGTCTTTTAATAACTGGCAAACCGAGG
AACTCTTGGTATTCTTGCCACGACTCATCTCCATGCAGTTGGACGATATCAATGCCGTAATCATTGACCA
GAGCCAAAACATCCTCCTTAGGTTGATTACGAAACACGCCAACCAAGTATTTCGGAGTGCCTGAACTATT
TTTATATGCTTTTACAAGACTTGAAATTTTCCTTGCAATAACCGGGTCAATTGTTCTCTTTCTATTGGGC
ACACATATAATACCCAGCAAGTCAGCATCGGAATCTAGAGCACATTCTGCGGCCTCTGTGCTCTGCAAGC
CGCAAACTTTCACCAATGGACCAGAACTACCTGTGAAATTAATAACAGACATACTCCAAGCTGCCTTTGT
GTGCTTAATCACGTATACTCACGTGCTCAATAGTCACCAATGCCCTCCCTCTTGGCCCTCTCCTTTTCTT
TTTTCGACCGAATTAATTCGTAATCATGTCATAGCTGTTTCCTGTGTGAAATTGTTATCCGCTCACAATT
CCACACAACATACGAGCCGGAAGCATAAAGTGTAAAGCCTGGGGTGCCTAATGAGTGAGCTAACTCACAT
TAATTGCGTTGCGCTCACTGCCCGCTTTCCAGTCGGGAAACCTGTCGTGCCAGCTGCATTAATGAATCGG
CCAACGCGCGGGGAGAGGCGGTTTGCGTATTGGGCGCTCTTCCGCTTCCTCGCTCACTGACTCGCTGCGC
TCGGTCGTTCGGCTGCGGCGAGCGGTATCAGCTCACTCAAAGGCGGTAATACGGTTATCCACAGAATCAG
GGGATAACGCAGGAAAGAACATGTGAGCAAAAGGCCAGCAAAAGGCCAGGAACCGTAAAAAGGCCGCGTT
GCTGGCGTTTTTCCATAGGCTCCGCCCCCCTGACGAGCATCACAAAAATCGACGCTCAAGTCAGAGGTGG
CGAAACCCGACAGGACTATAAAGATACCAGGCGTTTCCCCCTGGAAGCTCCCTCGTGCGCTCTCCTGTTC
CGACCCTGCCGCTTACCGGATACCTGTCCGCCTTTCTCCCTTCGGGAAGCGTGGCGCTTTCTCATAGCTC
ACGCTGTAGGTATCTCAGTTCGGTGTAGGTCGTTCGCTCCAAGCTGGGCTGTGTGCACGAACCCCCCGTT
CAGCCCGACCGCTGCGCCTTATCCGGTAACTATCGTCTTGAGTCCAACCCGGTAAGACACGACTTATCGC
CACTGGCAGCAGCCACTGGTAACAGGATTAGCAGAGCGAGGTATGTAGGCGGTGCTACAGAGTTCTTGAA
GTGGTGGCCTAACTACGGCTACACTAGAAGAACAGTATTTGGTATCTGCGCTCTGCTGAAGCCAGTTACC
TTCGGAAAAAGAGTTGGTAGCTCTTGATCCGGCAAACAAACCACCGCTGGTAGCGGTGGTTTTTTTGTTT
GCAAGCAGCAGATTACGCGCAGAAAAAAAGGATCTCAAGAAGATCCTTTGATCTTTTCTACGGGGTCTGA
CGCTCAGTGGAACGAAAACTCACGTTAAGGGATTTTGGTCATGAGATTATCAAAAAGGATCTTCACCTAG
ATCCTTTTAAATTAAAAATGAAGTTTTAAATCAATCTAAAGTATATATGAGTAAACTTGGTCTGACAGTT
ACCAATGCTTAATCAGTGAGGCACCTATCTCAGCGATCTGTCTATTTCGTTCATCCATAGTTGCCTGACT
CCCCGTCGTGTAGATAACTACGATACGGGAGGGCTTACCATCTGGCCCCAGTGCTGCAATGATACCGCGA
GACCCACGCTCACCGGCTCCAGATTTATCAGCAATAAACCAGCCAGCCGGAAGGGCCGAGCGCAGAAGTG
GTCCTGCAACTTTATCCGCCTCCATCCAGTCTATTAATTGTTGCCGGGAAGCTAGAGTAAGTAGTTCGCC
AGTTAATAGTTTGCGCAACGTTGTTGCCATTGCTACAGGCATCGTGGTGTCACGCTCGTCGTTTGGTATG
GCTTCATTCAGCTCCGGTTCCCAACGATCAAGGCGAGTTACATGATCCCCCATGTTGTGCAAAAAAGCGG
TTAGCTCCTTCGGTCCTCCGATCGTTGTCAGAAGTAAGTTGGCCGCAGTGTTATCACTCATGGTTATGGC
AGCACTGCATAATTCTCTTACTGTCATGCCATCCGTAAGATGCTTTTCTGTGACTGGTGAGTACTCAACC
AAGTCATTCTGAGAATAGTGTATGCGGCGACCGAGTTGCTCTTGCCCGGCGTCAATACGGGATAATACCG
CGCCACATAGCAGAACTTTAAAAGTGCTCATCATTGGAAAACGTTCTTCGGGGCGAAAACTCTCAAGGAT
CTTACCGCTGTTGAGATCCAGTTCGATGTAACCCACTCGTGCACCCAACTGATCTTCAGCATCTTTTACT
TTCACCAGCGTTTCTGGGTGAGCAAAAACAGGAAGGCAAAATGCCGCAAAAAAGGGAATAAGGGCGACAC
GGAAATGTTGAATACTCATACTCTTCCTTTTTCAATATTATTGAAGCATTTATCAGGGTTATTGTCTCAT
GAGCGGATACATATTTGAATGTATTTAGAAAAATAAACAAATAGGGGTTCCGCGCACATTTCCCCGAAAA
GTGCCACCTGACGTCTAAGAAACCATTATTATCATGACATTAACCTATAAAAATAGGCGTATCACGAGGC
CCTTTCGTCTCGCGCGTTTCGGTGATGACGGTGAAAACCTCTGACACATGCAGCTCCCGGAGACGGTCAC
AGCTTGTCTGTAAGCGGATGCCGGGAGCAGACAAGCCCGTCAGGGCGCGTCAGCGGGTGTTGGCGGGTGT
CGGGGCTGGCTTAACTATGCGGCATCAGAGCAGATTGTACTGAGAGTGCACCATAACGCATTTAAGCATA
AACACGCACTATGCCGTTCTTCTCATGTATATATATATACAGGCAACACGCAGATATAGGTGCGACGTGA
ACAGTGAGCTGTATGTGCGCAGCTCGCGTTGCATTTTCGGAAGCGCTCGTTTTCGGAAACGCTTTGAAGT
TCCTATTCCGAAGTTCCTATTCTCTAGCTAGAAAGTATAGGAACTTCAGAGCGCTTTTGAAAACCAAAAG
CGCTCTGAAGACGCACTTTCAAAAAACCAAAAACGCACCGGACTGTAACGAGCTACTAAAATATTGCGAA
TACCGCTTCCACAAACATTGCTCAAAAGTATCTCTTTGCTATATATCTCTGTGCTATATCCCTATATAAC
CTACCCATCCACCTTTCGCTCCTTGAACTTGCATCTAAACTCGACCTCTACATTTTTTATGTTTATCTCT
AGTATTACTCTTTAGACAAAAAAATTGTAGTAAGAACTATTCATAGAGTGAATCGAAAACAATACGAAAA
TGTAAACATTTCCTATACGTAGTATATAGAGACAAAATAGAAGAAACCGTTCATAATTTTCTGACCAATG
AAGAATCATCAACGCTATCACTTTCTGTTCACAAAGTATGCGCAATCCACATCGGTATAGAATATAATCG
GGGATGCCTTTATCTTGAAAAAATGCACCCGCAGCTTCGCTAGTAATCAGTAAACGCGGGAAGTGGAGTC
AGGCTTTTTTTATGGAAGAGAAAATAGACACCAAAGTAGCCTTCTTCTAACCTTAACGGACCTACAGTGC
AAAAAGTTATCAAGAGACTGCATTATAGAGCGCACAAAGGAGAAAAAAAGTAATCTAAGATGCTTTGTTA
GAAAAATAGCGCTCTCGGGATGCATTTTTGTAGAACAAAAAAGAAGTATAGATTCTTTGTTGGTAAAATA
GCGCTCTCGCGTTGCATTTCTGTTCTGTAAAAATGCAGCTCAGATTCTTTGTTTGAAAAATTAGCGCTCT
CGCGTTGCATTTTTGTTTTACAAAAATGAAGCACAGATTCTTCGTTGGTAAAATAGCGCTTTCGCGTTGC
ATTTCTGTTCTGTAAA
